Addgene plasmid #116669: pHAGE-RET-L730I
Purpose: Lentiviral expression of RET L730I
Depositing lab: Gordon Mills & Kenneth Scott. Depositing organization: Baylor College of Medicine. Publication: Systematic Functional Annotation of Somatic Mutations in Cancer. Ng PK, Li J, Jeong KJ, Shao S, Chen H, Tsang YH, Sengupta S, Wang Z, Bhavana VH, Tran R, Soewito S, Minussi DC, Moreno D, Kong K, Dogruluk T, Lu H, Gao J, Tokheim C, Zhou DC, Johnson AM, Zeng J, Ip CKM, Ju Z, Wester M, Yu S, Li Y, Vellano CP, Schultz N, Karchin R, Ding L, Lu Y, Cheung LWT, Chen K, Shaw KR, Meric-Bernstam F, Scott KL, Yi S, Sahni N, Liang H, Mills GB. Cancer Cell. 2018 Mar 12;33(3):450-462.e10. doi: 10.1016/j.ccell.2018.01.021. PubMed 29533785.
Backbone
  Vector backbone: pHAGE
  Vector type: Lentiviral
Growth in bacteria
  Bacterial resistance: Ampicillin, 100 μg/mL
  Growth temperature: 37°C
  Growth strain: Stbl3
  Copy number: High Copy
Gene/Insert
  Gene/Insert name: RET
  Species: H. sapiens (human)
  Mutation: L730I
  Entrez Gene: RET (a.k.a. CDHF12, CDHR16, HSCR1, MEN2A, MEN2B, MTC1, PTC, RET-ELE1)
  Cloning method: Gateway Cloning
Terms and licenses: Academic/Nonprofit Terms; Industry Terms: Not Available to Industry
How to cite: pHAGE-RET-L730I was a gift from Gordon Mills & Kenneth Scott (Addgene plasmid # 116669 ; http://n2t.net/addgene:116669 ; RRID:Addgene_116669)
