[The description below was written by a language model from this plasmid's Addgene catalogue record and pLannotate feature annotations shown in this document.]
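Description:
pHAGE-RET-L730I is an HIV-1-derived lentiviral expression plasmid built on the pHAGE backbone, carrying the human RET receptor tyrosine kinase with an L730I substitution. It is propagated in E. coli through a high-copy ColE1/pUC-type origin and selected with ampicillin via the β-lactamase gene. A recombination-deficient strain is recorded for growth, as is common for LTR-containing vectors. The viral portion comprises a truncated 5' LTR, the Ψ packaging signal with an adjoining gag fragment, the Rev response element for Rev-dependent nuclear export of the genomic RNA, the cPPT/CTS element, and a ΔU3 self-inactivating 3' LTR. This arrangement requires packaging functions to be supplied in trans and leaves the integrated provirus without LTR promoter activity. Small fragments annotated as nef, rev, lacI, lac promoter/operator and SV40 sequences appear to be backbone remnants rather than functional units.

The payload is driven by the constitutive human EF-1α promoter. The RET open reading frame was introduced by Gateway cloning and is flanked by attB1 and attB2 sites. A V5 epitope tag lies just downstream of attB2, but the record does not state whether it is fused in frame to RET or separated from it by a stop codon. An EMCV IRES then directs translation of EGFP from the same transcript, so green fluorescence marks transduced cells, and a WPRE enhances transcript expression. No mammalian drug-selection marker is annotated. The plasmid comes from a study on the systematic functional annotation of somatic mutations in cancer, where it serves for stable lentiviral expression of this RET variant in mammalian cells to assess its functional consequences.
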