Features (pLannotate 1.2.2; 27 found; start..end, strand, type, name):
    377..634     +  LTR            5' LTR (truncated): truncated 5' long terminal repeat (LTR) from HIV-1
    681..806     +  misc_feature   HIV-1 Ψ: packaging signal of human immunodeficiency virus type 1
    790..1128    +  CDS            HIV-1 gag (fragment): gag protein from human immunodeficiency virus 1; gag
   1303..1536    +  misc_feature   RRE: The Rev response element (RRE) of HIV-1 allows for Rev-dependent mRNA export from the nucleus to the cytoplasm.
   1913..2013    +  CDS            Rev (fragment): human immunodeficiency virus 1 (HIV-1) Rev protein; rev; enhances nuclear export of unspliced and incompletely spliced viral mRNAs
   2058..2175    +  misc_feature   cPPT/CTS: central polypurine tract and central termination sequence of HIV-1
   2223..3401    +  promoter       EF-1α promoter: strong constitutive promoter for human elongation factor EF-1α
   3422..3442    +  protein_bind   attB1: mutant version of attB; core recombination site for the Gateway® BP reaction BP Clonase™
   3448..6636    +  CDS            RET: RET_HUMAN - Also known as CDHF12, CDHR16, PTC, RET51. Experimental evidence at protein level: Swiss-Prot protein existence level 1. Receptor tyrosine-protein kinase involved in numerous cellular mechanisms including cell proliferation, neuronal navigation, cell migration, and cell differentiation upon binding with glial cell derived neurotrophic factor family ligands. Phosphorylates PTK2/FAK1. Regulates both cell death/survival balance and positional information. Required for the molecular mechanisms orchestration during intestine organogenesis; involved in the development of enteric nervous s
   6668..6692    -  protein_bind   attB2: mutant version of attB; recombination site for the Gateway® BP reaction BP Clonase™
   6745..6786    +  CDS            V5 tag: epitope tag from simian virus 5
   6912..7374    +  misc_feature   IRES: internal ribosome entry site (IRES) of the encephalomyocarditis virus (EMCV)
   7388..8107    +  CDS            EGFP: the original enhanced GFP (Yang et al., 1996) mammalian codon-optimized
   8121..8709    +  misc_feature   WPRE: woodchuck hepatitis virus posttranscriptional regulatory element
   8717..8782    +  CDS            nef (fragment): NEF_HV1Z2 - Experimental evidence at protein level: Swiss-Prot protein existence level 1. Extracellular Nef protein targets CD4(+) T-lymphocytes for apoptosis by interacting with CXCR4 surface receptors. From Human immunodeficiency virus type 1 group M subtype D (isolate Z2/CDC-Z34) (HIV-1).
   8784..9017    +  LTR            3' LTR (ΔU3): self-inactivating 3' long terminal repeat (LTR) from HIV-1
   9222..9326    +  promoter       AmpR promoter: bla
   9327..10187   +  CDS            AmpR: β-lactamase; bla; confers resistance to ampicillin, carbenicillin, and related antibiotics
  10358..10946   +  rep_origin     ori: high-copy-number ColE1/pMB1/pBR322/pUC origin of replication
  11129..11183   +  CDS            lacI (fragment): lac repressor; lacI; The lac repressor binds to the lac operator to inhibit transcription in E. coli. This inhibition can be relieved by adding lactose or isopropyl-β-D-thiogalactopyranoside (IPTG).
  11189..11282   +  rep_origin     SV40 ori (fragment): SV40 origin of replication
  11307..11344   +  CDS            lacI (fragment): lac repressor; lacI; The lac repressor binds to the lac operator to inhibit transcription in E. coli. This inhibition can be relieved by adding lactose or isopropyl-β-D-thiogalactopyranoside (IPTG).
  11357..11378   +  protein_bind   CAP binding site: CAP binding activates transcription in the presence of cAMP. E. coli catabolite activator protein
  11393..11423   +  promoter       lac promoter: promoter for the E. coli lac operon
  11427..11449   +  protein_bind   lac operator (fragment): The lac repressor binds to the lac operator to inhibit transcription in E. coli. This inhibition can be relieved by adding lactose or isopropyl-β-D-thiogalactopyranoside (IPTG). lac repressor encoded by lacI
  11481..11564   +  polyA_signal   SV40 poly(A) signal (fragment): SV40 polyadenylation signal
  11731..329     +  CDS            nef (fragment) (across the origin): NEF_HV1BR - Experimental evidence at protein level: Swiss-Prot protein existence level 1. Extracellular Nef protein targets CD4(+) T-lymphocytes for apoptosis by interacting with CXCR4 surface receptors (PubMed:14990729). From Human immunodeficiency virus type 1 group M subtype B (isolate BRU/LAI) (HIV-1).
>Addgene plasmid #116669 | pHAGE-RET-L730I | addgene full sequence | sequence record 252969 | Addgene NGS Result
TGGAAGGGCTAATTCACTCCCAAAGAAGACAAGATATCCTTGATCTGTGGATCTACCACACACAAGGCTA
CTTCCCTGATTAGCAGAACTACACACCAGGGCCAGGGGTCAGATATCCACTGACCTTTGGATGGTGCTAC
AAGCTAGTACCAGTTGAGCCAGATAAGGTAGAAGAGGCCAATAAAGGAGAGAACACCAGCTTGTTACACC
CTGTGAGCCTGCATGGGATGGATGACCCGGAGAGAGAAGTGTTAGAGTGGAGGTTTGACAGCCGCCTAGC
ATTTCATCACGTGGCCCGAGAGCTGCATCCGGAGTACTTCAAGAACTGCTGATATCGAGCTTGCTACAAG
GGACTTTCCGCTGGGGACTTTCCAGGGAGGCGTGGCCTGGGCGGGACTGGGGAGTGGCGAGCCCTCAGAT
CCTGCATATAAGCAGCTGCTTTTTGCCTGTACTGGGTCTCTCTGGTTAGACCAGATCTGAGCCTGGGAGC
TCTCTGGCTAACTAGGGAACCCACTGCTTAAGCCTCAATAAAGCTTGCCTTGAGTGCTTCAAGTAGTGTG
TGCCCGTCTGTTGTGTGACTCTGGTAACTAGAGATCCCTCAGACCCTTTTAGTCAGTGTGGAAAATCTCT
AGCAGTGGCGCCCGAACAGGGACTTGAAAGCGAAAGGGAAACCAGAGGAGCTCTCTCGACGCAGGACTCG
GCTTGCTGAAGCGCGCACGGCAAGAGGCGAGGGGCGGCGACTGGTGAGTACGCCAAAAATTTTGACTAGC
GGAGGCTAGAAGGAGAGAGATGGGTGCGAGAGCGTCAGTATTAAGCGGGGGAGAATTAGATCGCGATGGG
AAAAAATTCGGTTAAGGCCAGGGGGAAAGAAAAAATATAAATTAAAACATATAGTATGGGCAAGCAGGGA
GCTAGAACGATTCGCAGTTAATCCTGGCCTGTTAGAAACATCAGAAGGCTGTAGACAAATACTGGGACAG
CTACAACCATCCCTTCAGACAGGATCAGAAGAACTTAGATCATTATATAATACAGTAGCAACCCTCTATT
GTGTGCATCAAAGGATAGAGATAAAAGACACCAAGGAAGCTTTAGACAAGATAGAGGAAGAGCAAAACAA
AAGTAAGACCACCGCACAGCAAGCGGCCGGCCGCTGATCTTCAGACCTGGAGGAGGAGATATGAGGGACA
ATTGGAGAAGTGAATTATATAAATATAAAGTAGTAAAAATTGAACCATTAGGAGTAGCACCCACCAAGGC
AAAGAGAAGAGTGGTGCAGAGAGAAAAAAGAGCAGTGGGAATAGGAGCTTTGTTCCTTGGGTTCTTGGGA
GCAGCAGGAAGCACTATGGGCGCAGCGTCAATGACGCTGACGGTACAGGCCAGACAATTATTGTCTGGTA
TAGTGCAGCAGCAGAACAATTTGCTGAGGGCTATTGAGGCGCAACAGCATCTGTTGCAACTCACAGTCTG
GGGCATCAAGCAGCTCCAGGCAAGAATCCTGGCTGTGGAAAGATACCTAAAGGATCAACAGCTCCTGGGG
ATTTGGGGTTGCTCTGGAAAACTCATTTGCACCACTGCTGTGCCTTGGAATGCTAGTTGGAGTAATAAAT
CTCTGGAACAGATTTGGAATCACACGACCTGGATGGAGTGGGACAGAGAAATTAACAATTACACAAGCTT
AATACACTCCTTAATTGAAGAATCGCAAAACCAGCAAGAAAAGAATGAACAAGAATTATTGGAATTAGAT
AAATGGGCAAGTTTGTGGAATTGGTTTAACATAACAAATTGGCTGTGGTATATAAAATTATTCATAATGA
TAGTAGGAGGCTTGGTAGGTTTAAGAATAGTTTTTGCTGTACTTTCTATAGTGAATAGAGTTAGGCAGGG
ATATTCACCATTATCGTTTCAGACCCACCTCCCAACCCCGAGGGGACCCGACAGGCCCGAAGGAATAGAA
GAAGAAGGTGGAGAGAGAGACAGAGACAGATCCATTCGATTAGTGAACGGATCTCGACGGTATCGCCGAA
TTCACAAATGGCAGTATTCATCCACAATTTTAAAAGAAAAGGGGGGATTGGGGGGTACAGTGCAGGGGAA
AGAATAGTAGACATAATAGCAACAGACATACAAACTAAAGAATTACAAAAACAAATTACAAAAATTCAAA
ATTTTCGGGTTTATTACAGGGACAGCAGAGATCCAGTTTGGACTAGTCGTGAGGCTCCGGTGCCCGTCAG
TGGGCAGAGCGCACATCGCCCACAGTCCCCGAGAAGTTGGGGGGAGGGGTCGGCAATTGAACCGGTGCCT
AGAGAAGGTGGCGCGGGGTAAACTGGGAAAGTGATGTCGTGTACTGGCTCCGCCTTTTTCCCGAGGGTGG
GGGAGAACCGTATATAAGTGCAGTAGTCGCCGTGAACGTTCTTTTTCGCAACGGGTTTGCCGCCAGAACA
CAGGTAAGTGCCGTGTGTGGTTCCCGCGGGCCTGGCCTCTTTACGGGTTATGGCCCTTGCGTGCCTTGAA
TTACTTCCACCTGGCTGCAGTACGTGATTCTTGATCCCGAGCTTCGGGTTGGAAGTGGGTGGGAGAGTTC
GAGGCCTTGCGCTTAAGGAGCCCCTTCGCCTCGTGCTTGAGTTGAGGCCTGGCCTGGGCGCTGGGGCCGC
CGCGTGCGAATCTGGTGGCACCTTCGCGCCTGTCTCGCTGCTTTCGATAAGTCTCTAGCCATTTAAAATT
TTTGATGACCTGCTGCGACGCTTTTTTTCTGGCAAGATAGTCTTGTAAATGCGGGCCAAGATCTGCACAC
TGGTATTTCGGTTTTTGGGGCCGCGGGCGGCGACGGGGCCCGTGCGTCCCAGCGCACATGTTCGGCGAGG
CGGGGCCTGCGAGCGCGGCCACCGAGAATCGGACGGGGGTAGTCTCAAGCTGGCCGGCCTGCTCTGGTGC
CTGGCCTCGCGCCGCCGTGTATCGCCCCGCCCTGGGCGGCAAGGCTGGCCCGGTCGGCACCAGTTGCGTG
AGCGGAAAGATGGCCGCTTCCCGGCCCTGCTGCAGGGAGCTCAAAATGGAGGACGCGGCGCTCGGGAGAG
CGGGCGGGTGAGTCACCCACACAAAGGAAAAGGGCCTTTCCGTCCTCAGCCGTCGCTTCATGTGACTCCA
CGGAGTACCGGGCGCCGTCCAGGCACCTCGATTAGTTCTCGAGCTTTTGGAGTACGTCGTCTTTAGGTTG
GGGGGAGGGGTTTTATGCGATGGAGTTTCCCCACACTGAGTGGGTGGAGACTGAAGTTAGGCCAGCTTGG
CACTTGATGTAATTCTCCTTGGAATTTGCCCTTTTTGAGTTTGGATCTTGGTTCATTCTCAAGCCTCAGA
CAGTGGTTCAAAGTTTTTTTCTTCCATTTCAGGTGTCGTGAAGCGGCCCTGCAGATATCAACAAGTTTGT
ACAAAAAAGCAGGCACCATGGCGAAGGCGACGTCCGGTGCCGCGGGGCTGCGTCTGCTGTTGCTGCTGCT
GCTGCCGCTGCTAGGCAAAGTGGCATTGGGCCTCTACTTCTCGAGGGATGCTTACTGGGAGAAGCTGTAT
GTGGACCAGGCGGCCGGCACGCCCTTGCTGTACGTCCATGCCCTGCGGGACGCCCCTGAGGAGGTGCCCA
GCTTCCGCCTGGGCCAGCATCTCTACGGCACGTACCGCACACGGCTGCATGAGAACAACTGGATCTGCAT
CCAGGAGGACACCGGCCTCCTCTACCTTAACCGGAGCCTGGACCATAGCTCCTGGGAGAAGCTCAGTGTC
CGCAACCGCGGCTTTCCCCTGCTCACCGTCTACCTCAAGGTCTTCCTGTCACCCACATCCCTTCGTGAGG
GCGAGTGCCAGTGGCCAGGCTGTGCCCGCGTATACTTCTCCTTCTTCAACACCTCCTTTCCAGCCTGCAG
CTCCCTCAAGCCCCGGGAGCTCTGCTTCCCAGAGACAAGGCCCTCCTTCCGCATTCGGGAGAACCGACCC
CCAGGCACCTTCCACCAGTTCCGCCTGCTGCCTGTGCAGTTCTTGTGCCCCAACATCAGCGTGGCCTACA
GGCTCCTGGAGGGTGAGGGTCTGCCCTTCCGCTGCGCCCCGGACAGCCTGGAGGTGAGCACGCGCTGGGC
CCTGGACCGCGAGCAGCGGGAGAAGTACGAGCTGGTGGCCGTGTGCACCGTGCACGCCGGCGCGCGCGAG
GAGGTGGTGATGGTGCCCTTCCCGGTGACCGTGTACGACGAGGACGACTCGGCGCCCACCTTCCCCGCGG
GCGTCGACACCGCCAGCGCCGTGGTGGAGTTCAAGCGGAAGGAGGACACCGTGGTGGCCACGCTGCGTGT
CTTCGATGCAGACGTGGTACCTGCATCAGGGGAGCTGGTGAGGCGGTACACAAGCACGCTGCTCCCCGGG
GACACCTGGGCCCAGCAGACCTTCCGGGTGGAACACTGGCCCAACGAGACCTCGGTCCAGGCCAACGGCA
GCTTCGTGCGGGCGACCGTACATGACTATAGGCTGGTTCTCAACCGGAACCTCTCCATCTCGGAGAACCG
CACCATGCAGCTGGCGGTGCTGGTCAATGACTCAGACTTCCAGGGCCCAGGAGCGGGCGTCCTCTTGCTC
CACTTCAACGTGTCGGTGCTGCCGGTCAGCCTGCACCTGCCCAGTACCTACTCCCTCTCCGTGAGCAGGA
GGGCTCGCCGATTTGCCCAGATCGGGAAAGTCTGTGTGGAAAACTGCCAGGCATTCAGTGGCATCAACGT
CCAGTACAAGCTGCATTCCTCTGGTGCCAACTGCAGCACGCTAGGGGTGGTCACCTCAGCCGAGGACACC
TCGGGGATCCTGTTTGTGAATGACACCAAGGCCCTGCGGCGGCCCAAGTGTGCCGAACTTCACTACATGG
TGGTGGCCACCGACCAGCAGACCTCTAGGCAGGCCCAGGCCCAGCTGCTTGTAACAGTGGAGGGGTCATA
TGTGGCCGAGGAGGCGGGCTGCCCCCTGTCCTGTGCAGTCAGCAAGAGACGGCTGGAGTGTGAGGAGTGT
GGCGGCCTGGGCTCCCCAACAGGCAGGTGTGAGTGGAGGCAAGGAGATGGCAAAGGGATCACCAGGAACT
TCTCCACCTGCTCTCCCAGCACCAAGACCTGCCCCGACGGCCACTGCGATGTTGTGGAGACCCAAGACAT
CAACATTTGCCCTCAGGACTGCCTCCGGGGCAGCATTGTTGGGGGACACGAGCCTGGGGAGCCCCGGGGG
ATTAAAGCTGGCTATGGCACCTGCAACTGCTTCCCTGAGGAGGAGAAGTGCTTCTGCGAGCCCGAAGACA
TCCAGGATCCACTGTGCGACGAGCTGTGCCGCACGGTGATCGCAGCCGCTGTCCTCTTCTCCTTCATCGT
CTCGGTGCTGCTGTCTGCCTTCTGCATCCACTGCTACCACAAGTTTGCCCACAAGCCACCCATCTCCTCA
GCTGAGATGACCTTCCGGAGGCCCGCCCAGGCCTTCCCGGTCAGCTACTCCTCTTCCAGTGCCCGCCGGC
CCTCGCTGGACTCCATGGAGAACCAGGTCTCCGTGGATGCCTTCAAGATCCTGGAGGATCCAAAGTGGGA
ATTCCCTCGGAAGAACTTGGTTCTTGGAAAAACTATAGGAGAAGGCGAATTTGGAAAAGTGGTCAAGGCA
ACGGCCTTCCATCTGAAAGGCAGAGCAGGGTACACCACGGTGGCCGTGAAGATGCTGAAAGAGAACGCCT
CCCCGAGTGAGCTTCGAGACCTGCTGTCAGAGTTCAACGTCCTGAAGCAGGTCAACCACCCACATGTCAT
CAAATTGTATGGGGCCTGCAGCCAGGATGGCCCGCTCCTCCTCATCGTGGAGTACGCCAAATACGGCTCC
CTGCGGGGCTTCCTCCGCGAGAGCCGCAAAGTGGGGCCTGGCTACCTGGGCAGTGGAGGCAGCCGCAACT
CCAGCTCCCTGGACCACCCGGATGAGCGGGCCCTCACCATGGGCGACCTCATCTCATTTGCCTGGCAGAT
CTCACAGGGGATGCAGTATCTGGCCGAGATGAAGCTCGTTCATCGGGACTTGGCAGCCAGAAACATCCTG
GTAGCTGAGGGGCGGAAGATGAAGATTTCGGATTTCGGCTTGTCCCGAGATGTTTATGAAGAGGATTCGT
ACGTGAAGAGGAGCCAGGGTCGGATTCCAGTTAAATGGATGGCAATTGAATCCCTTTTTGATCATATCTA
CACCACGCAAAGTGATGTATGGTCTTTTGGTGTCCTGCTGTGGGAGATCGTGACCCTAGGGGGAAACCCC
TATCCTGGGATTCCTCCTGAGCGGCTCTTCAACCTTCTGAAGACCGGCCACCGGATGGAGAGGCCAGACA
ACTGCAGCGAGGAGATGTACTGCCTGATGCTGCAATGCTGGAAGCAGGAGCCGGACAAAAGGCCGGTGTT
TGCGGACATCAGCAAAGACCTGGAGAAGATGATGGTTAAGAGGAGAGACTACTTGGACCTTGCGGCGTCC
ACTCCATCTGACTCCCTGATTTATGACGACGGCCTCTCAGAGGAGGAGACACCGCTGGTGGACTGTAATA
ATGCCCCCCTCCCTCGAGCCCTCCCTTCCACATGGATTGAAAACAAACTCTATGGTAGAATTTCCCATGC
ATTTACTAGATTCTAGAACCCAGCTTTCTTGTACAAAGTGGTTGATATCCAGCACAGTGGCGGCCGCTCG
AGTCTAGAGGGCCCGCGGTTCGAAGGTAAGCCTATCCCTAACCCTCTCCTCGGTCTCGATTCTACGCGTA
CCGGTTAGTAATGAGATCCCTCCCCCCCCCCTAACGTTACTGGCCGAAGCCGCTTGGAATAAGGCCGGTG
TGCGTTTGTCTATATGTTATTTTCCACCATATTGCCGTCTTTTGGCAATGTGAGGGCCCGGAAACCTGGC
CCTGTCTTCTTGACGAGCATTCCTAGGGGTCTTTCCCCTCTCGCCAAAGGAATGCAAGGTCTGTTGAATG
TCGTGAAGGAAGCAGTTCCTCTGGAAGCTTCTTGAAGACAAACAACGTCTGTAGCGACCCTTTGCAGGCA
GCGGAACCCCCCACCTGGCGACAGGTGCCTCTGCGGCCAAAAGCCACGTGTATAAGATACACCTGCAAAG
GCGGCACAACCCCAGTGCCACGTTGTGAGTTGGATAGTTGTGGAAAGAGTCAAATGGCTCTCCTCAAGCG
TATTCAACAAGGGGCTGAAGGATGCCCAGAAGGTACCCCATTGTATGGGATCTGATCTGGGGCCTCGGTG
CACATGCTTTACATGTGTTTAGTCGAGGTTAAAAAAACGTCTAGGCCCCCCGAACCACGGGGACGTGGTT
TTCCTTTGAAAAACACGATGATAATATGGCCACACATATGGTGAGCAAGGGCGAGGAGCTGTTCACCGGG
GTGGTGCCCATCCTGGTCGAGCTGGACGGCGACGTAAACGGCCACAAGTTCAGCGTGTCCGGCGAGGGCG
AGGGCGATGCCACCTACGGCAAGCTGACCCTGAAGTTCATCTGCACCACCGGCAAGCTGCCCGTGCCCTG
GCCCACCCTCGTGACCACCCTGACCTACGGCGTGCAGTGCTTCAGCCGCTACCCCGACCACATGAAGCAG
CACGACTTCTTCAAGTCCGCCATGCCCGAAGGCTACGTCCAGGAGCGCACCATCTTCTTCAAGGACGACG
GCAACTACAAGACCCGCGCCGAGGTGAAGTTCGAGGGCGACACCCTGGTGAACCGCATCGAGCTGAAGGG
CATCGACTTCAAGGAGGACGGCAACATCCTGGGGCACAAGCTGGAGTACAACTACAACAGCCACAACGTC
TATATCATGGCCGACAAGCAGAAGAACGGCATCAAGGTGAACTTCAAGATCCGCCACAACATCGAGGACG
GCAGCGTGCAGCTCGCCGACCACTACCAGCAGAACACCCCCATCGGCGACGGCCCCGTGCTGCTGCCCGA
CAACCACTACCTGAGCACCCAGTCCGCCCTGAGCAAAGACCCCAACGAGAAGCGCGATCACATGGTCCTG
CTGGAGTTCGTGACCGCCGCCGGGATCACTCTCGGCATGGACGAGCTGTACAAGTAAATCGATAGATCCT
AATCAACCTCTGGATTACAAAATTTGTGAAAGATTGACTGGTATTCTTAACTATGTTGCTCCTTTTACGC
TATGTGGATACGCTGCTTTAATGCCTTTGTATCATGCTATTGCTTCCCGTATGGCTTTCATTTTCTCCTC
CTTGTATAAATCCTGGTTGCTGTCTCTTTATGAGGAGTTGTGGCCCGTTGTCAGGCAACGTGGCGTGGTG
TGCACTGTGTTTGCTGACGCAACCCCCACTGGTTGGGGCATTGCCACCACCTGTCAGCTCCTTTCCGGGA
CTTTCGCTTTCCCCCTCCCTATTGCCACGGCGGAACTCATCGCCGCCTGCCTTGCCCGCTGCTGGACAGG
GGCTCGGCTGTTGGGCACTGACAATTCCGTGGTGTTGTCGGGGAAATCATCGTCCTTTCCTTGGCTGCTC
GCCTGTGTTGCCACCTGGATTCTGCGCGGGACGTCCTTCTGCTACGTCCCTTCGGCCCTCAATCCAGCGG
ACCTTCCTTCCCGCGGCCTGCTGCCGGCTCTGCGGCCTCTTCCGCGTCTTCGCCTTCGCCCTCAGACGAG
TCGGATCTCCCTTTGGGCCGCCTCCCCGCCTGAGATCCTTTAAGACCAATGACTTACAAGGCAGCTGTAG
ATCTTAGCCACTTTTTAAAAGAAAAGGGGGGACTGGAAGGGCTAATTCACTCCCAACGAAGACAAGATCT
GCTTTTTGCTTGTACTGGGTCTCTCTGGTTAGACCAGATCTGAGCCTGGGAGCTCTCTGGCTAACTAGGG
AACCCACTGCTTAAGCCTCAATAAAGCTTGCCTTGAGTGCTTCAAGTAGTGTGTGCCCGTCTGTTGTGTG
ACTCTGGTAACTAGAGATCCCTCAGACCCTTTTAGTCAGTGTGGAAAATCTCTAGCAGTAGTAGTTCATG
TCATCTTATTATTCAGTATTTATAACTTGCAAAGAAATGAATATCAGAGAGTGAGAGGCCCGGGTTAATT
AAGGAAAGGGCTAGATCATTCTTGAAGACGAAAGGGCCTCGTGATACGCCTATTTTTATAGGTTAATGTC
ATGATAATAATGGTTTCTTAGACGTCAGGTGGCACTTTTCGGGGAAATGTGCGCGGAACCCCTATTTGTT
TATTTTTCTAAATACATTCAAATATGTATCCGCTCATGAGACAATAACCCTGATAAATGCTTCAATAATA
TTGAAAAAGGAAGAGTATGAGTATTCAACATTTCCGTGTCGCCCTTATTCCCTTTTTTGCGGCATTTTGC
CTTCCTGTTTTTGCTCACCCAGAAACGCTGGTGAAAGTAAAAGATGCTGAAGATCAGTTGGGTGCACGAG
TGGGTTACATCGAACTGGATCTCAACAGCGGTAAGATCCTTGAGAGTTTTCGCCCCGAAGAACGTTTTCC
AATGATGAGCACTTTTAAAGTTCTGCTATGTGGCGCGGTATTATCCCGTGTTGACGCCGGGCAAGAGCAA
CTCGGTCGCCGCATACACTATTCTCAGAATGACTTGGTTGAGTACTCACCAGTCACAGAAAAGCATCTTA
CGGATGGCATGACAGTAAGAGAATTATGCAGTGCTGCCATAACCATGAGTGATAACACTGCGGCCAACTT
ACTTCTGACAACGATCGGAGGACCGAAGGAGCTAACCGCTTTTTTGCACAACATGGGGGATCATGTAACT
CGCCTTGATCGTTGGGAACCGGAGCTGAATGAAGCCATACCAAACGACGAGCGTGACACCACGATGCCTG
TAGCAATGGCAACAACGTTGCGCAAACTATTAACTGGCGAACTACTTACTCTAGCTTCCCGGCAACAATT
AATAGACTGGATGGAGGCGGATAAAGTTGCAGGACCACTTCTGCGCTCGGCCCTTCCGGCTGGCTGGTTT
ATTGCTGATAAATCTGGAGCCGGTGAGCGTGGGTCTCGCGGTATCATTGCAGCACTGGGGCCAGATGGTA
AGCCCTCCCGTATCGTAGTTATCTACACGACGGGGAGTCAGGCAACTATGGATGAACGAAATAGACAGAT
CGCTGAGATAGGTGCCTCACTGATTAAGCATTGGTAACTGTCAGACCAAGTTTACTCATATATACTTTAG
ATTGATTTAAAACTTCATTTTTAATTTAAAAGGATCTAGGTGAAGATCCTTTTTGATAATCTCATGACCA
AAATCCCTTAACGTGAGTTTTCGTTCCACTGAGCGTCAGACCCCGTAGAAAAGATCAAAGGATCTTCTTG
AGATCCTTTTTTTCTGCGCGTAATCTGCTGCTTGCAAACAAAAAAACCACCGCTACCAGCGGTGGTTTGT
TTGCCGGATCAAGAGCTACCAACTCTTTTTCCGAAGGTAACTGGCTTCAGCAGAGCGCAGATACCAAATA
CTGTTCTTCTAGTGTAGCCGTAGTTAGGCCACCACTTCAAGAACTCTGTAGCACCGCCTACATACCTCGC
TCTGCTAATCCTGTTACCAGTGGCTGCTGCCAGTGGCGATAAGTCGTGTCTTACCGGGTTGGACTCAAGA
CGATAGTTACCGGATAAGGCGCAGCGGTCGGGCTGAACGGGGGGTTCGTGCACACAGCCCAGCTTGGAGC
GAACGACCTACACCGAACTGAGATACCTACAGCGTGAGCTATGAGAAAGCGCCACGCTTCCCGAAGGGAG
AAAGGCGGACAGGTATCCGGTAAGCGGCAGGGTCGGAACAGGAGAGCGCACGAGGGAGCTTCCAGGGGGA
AACGCCTGGTATCTTTATAGTCCTGTCGGGTTTCGCCACCTCTGACTTGAGCGTCGATTTTTGTGATGCT
CGTCAGGGGGGCGGAGCCTATGGAAAAACGCCAGCAACGCGGCCTTTTTACGGTTCCTGGCCTTTTGCTG
GCCTTTTGCTCACATGTTCTTTCCTGCGTTATCCCCTGATTCTGTGGATAACCGTATTACCGCCTTTGAG
TGAGCTGATACCGCTCGCCGCAGCCGAACGACCGAGCGCAGCGAGTCAGTGAGCGAGGAAGCGGAAGAGC
GCCCAATACGCAAACCGCCTCTCCCCGCGCGTTGGCCGATTCATTAATGCAGCAAGCTCATGGCTGACTA
ATTTTTTTTATTTATGCAGAGGCCGAGGCCGCCTCGGCCTCTGAGCTATTCCAGAAGTAGTGAGGAGGCT
TTTTTGGAGGCCTAGGCTTTTGCAAAAAGCTCCCCGTGGCACGACAGGTTTCCCGACTGGAAAGCGGGCA
GTGAGCGCAACGCAATTAATGTGAGTTAGCTCACTCATTAGGCACCCCAGGCTTTACACTTTATGCTTCC
GGCTCGTATGTTGTGTGGAATTGTGAGCGGATAACAATTTCACACAGGAAACAGCTATGACATGATTACG
AATTTCACAAATAAAGCATTTTTTTCACTGCATTCTAGTTGTGGTTTGTCCAAACTCATCAATGTATCTT
ATCATGTCTGGATCAACTGGATAACTCAAGCTAACCAAAATCATCCCAAACTTCCCACCCCATACCCTAT
TACCACTGCCAATTACCTGTGGTTTCATTTACTCTAAACCTGTGATTCCTCTGAATTATTTTCATTTTAA
AGAAATTGTATTTGTTAAATATGTACTACAAACTTAGTAGT
