>Addgene plasmid #116669 | pHAGE-RET-L730I | depositor partial sequence | sequence record 219544 | insert
ATGGCGAAGGCGACGTCCGGTGCCGCGGGGCTGCGTCTGCTGTTGCTGCTGCTGCTGCCGCTGCTAGGCA
AAGTGGCATTGGGCCTCTACTTCTCGAGGGATGCTTACTGGGAGAAGCTGTATGTGGACCAGGCGGCCGG
CACGCCCTTGCTGTACGTCCATGCCCTGCGGGACGCCCCTGAGGAGGTGCCCAGCTTCCGCCTGGGCCAG
CATCTCTACGGCACGTACCGCACACGGCTGCATGAGAACAACTGGATCTGCATCCAGGAGGACACCGGCC
TCCTCTACCTTAACCGGAGCCTGGACCATAGCTCCTGGGAGAAGCTCAGTGTCCGCAACCGCGGCTTTCC
CCTGCTCACCGTCTACCTCAAGGTCTTCCTGTCACCCACATCCCTTCGTGAGGGCGAGTGCCAGTGGCCA
GGCTGTGCCCGCGTATACTTCTCCTTCTTCAACACCTCCTTTCCAGCCTGCAGCTCCCTCAAGCCCCGGG
AGCTCTGCTTCCCAGAGACAAGGCCCTCCTTCCGCATTCGGGAGAACCGACCCCCAGGCACCTTCCACCA
GTTCCGCCTGCTGCCTGTGCAGTTCTTGTGCCCCAACATCAGCGTGGCCTACAGGCTCCTGGAGGGTGAG
GGTCTGCCCTTCCGCTGCGCCCCGGACAGCCTGGAGGTGAGCACGCGCTGGGCCCTGGACCGCGAGCAGC
GGGAGAAGTACGAGCTGGTGGCCGTGTGCACCGTGCACGCCGGCGCGCGCGAGGAGGTGGTGATGGTGCC
CTTCCCGGTGACCGTGTACGACGAGGACGACTCGGCGCCCACCTTCCCCGCGGGCGTCGACACCGCCAGC
GCCGTGGTGGAGTTCAAGCGGAAGGAGGACACCGTGGTGGCCACGCTGCGTGTCTTCGATGCAGACGTGG
TACCTGCATCAGGGGAGCTGGTGAGGCGGTACACAAGCACGCTGCTCCCCGGGGACACCTGGGCCCAGCA
GACCTTCCGGGTGGAACACTGGCCCAACGAGACCTCGGTCCAGGCCAACGGCAGCTTCGTGCGGGCGACC
GTACATGACTATAGGCTGGTTCTCAACCGGAACCTCTCCATCTCGGAGAACCGCACCATGCAGCTGGCGG
TGCTGGTCAATGACTCAGACTTCCAGGGCCCAGGAGCGGGCGTCCTCTTGCTCCACTTCAACGTGTCGGT
GCTGCCGGTCAGCCTGCACCTGCCCAGTACCTACTCCCTCTCCGTGAGCAGGAGGGCTCGCCGATTTGCC
CAGATCGGGAAAGTCTGTGTGGAAAACTGCCAGGCATTCAGTGGCATCAACGTCCAGTACAAGCTGCATT
CCTCTGGTGCCAACTGCAGCACGCTAGGGGTGGTCACCTCAGCCGAGGACACCTCGGGGATCCTGTTTGT
GAATGACACCAAGGCCCTGCGGCGGCCCAAGTGTGCCGAACTTCACTACATGGTGGTGGCCACCGACCAG
CAGACCTCTAGGCAGGCCCAGGCCCAGCTGCTTGTAACAGTGGAGGGGTCATATGTGGCCGAGGAGGCGG
GCTGCCCCCTGTCCTGTGCAGTCAGCAAGAGACGGCTGGAGTGTGAGGAGTGTGGCGGCCTGGGCTCCCC
AACAGGCAGGTGTGAGTGGAGGCAAGGAGATGGCAAAGGGATCACCAGGAACTTCTCCACCTGCTCTCCC
AGCACCAAGACCTGCCCCGACGGCCACTGCGATGTTGTGGAGACCCAAGACATCAACATTTGCCCTCAGG
ACTGCCTCCGGGGCAGCATTGTTGGGGGACACGAGCCTGGGGAGCCCCGGGGGATTAAAGCTGGCTATGG
CACCTGCAACTGCTTCCCTGAGGAGGAGAAGTGCTTCTGCGAGCCCGAAGACATCCAGGATCCACTGTGC
GACGAGCTGTGCCGCACGGTGATCGCAGCCGCTGTCCTCTTCTCCTTCATCGTCTCGGTGCTGCTGTCTG
CCTTCTGCATCCACTGCTACCACAAGTTTGCCCACAAGCCACCCATCTCCTCAGCTGAGATGACCTTCCG
GAGGCCCGCCCAGGCCTTCCCGGTCAGCTACTCCTCTTCCAGTGCCCGCCGGCCCTCGCTGGACTCCATG
GAGAACCAGGTCTCCGTGGATGCCTTCAAGATCCTGGAGGATCCAAAGTGGGAATTCCCTCGGAAGAACT
TGGTTCTTGGAAAAACTATAGGAGAAGGCGAATTTGGAAAAGTGGTCAAGGCAACGGCCTTCCATCTGAA
AGGCAGAGCAGGGTACACCACGGTGGCCGTGAAGATGCTGAAAGAGAACGCCTCCCCGAGTGAGCTTCGA
GACCTGCTGTCAGAGTTCAACGTCCTGAAGCAGGTCAACCACCCACATGTCATCAAATTGTATGGGGCCT
GCAGCCAGGATGGCCCGCTCCTCCTCATCGTGGAGTACGCCAAATACGGCTCCCTGCGGGGCTTCCTCCG
CGAGAGCCGCAAAGTGGGGCCTGGCTACCTGGGCAGTGGAGGCAGCCGCAACTCCAGCTCCCTGGACCAC
CCGGATGAGCGGGCCCTCACCATGGGCGACCTCATCTCATTTGCCTGGCAGATCTCACAGGGGATGCAGT
ATCTGGCCGAGATGAAGCTCGTTCATCGGGACTTGGCAGCCAGAAACATCCTGGTAGCTGAGGGGCGGAA
GATGAAGATTTCGGATTTCGGCTTGTCCCGAGATGTTTATGAAGAGGATTCGTACGTGAAGAGGAGCCAG
GGTCGGATTCCAGTTAAATGGATGGCAATTGAATCCCTTTTTGATCATATCTACACCACGCAAAGTGATG
TATGGTCTTTTGGTGTCCTGCTGTGGGAGATCGTGACCCTAGGGGGAAACCCCTATCCTGGGATTCCTCC
TGAGCGGCTCTTCAACCTTCTGAAGACCGGCCACCGGATGGAGAGGCCAGACAACTGCAGCGAGGAGATG
TACTGCCTGATGCTGCAATGCTGGAAGCAGGAGCCGGACAAAAGGCCGGTGTTTGCGGACATCAGCAAAG
ACCTGGAGAAGATGATGGTTAAGAGGAGAGACTACTTGGACCTTGCGGCGTCCACTCCATCTGACTCCCT
GATTTATGACGACGGCCTCTCAGAGGAGGAGACACCGCTGGTGGACTGTAATAATGCCCCCCTCCCTCGA
GCCCTCCCTTCCACATGGATTGAAAACAAACTCTATGGTAGAATTTCCCATGCATTTACTAGATTCTAG
